>Addgene plasmid #139082 | pHCKan-asrp-GFPuv | addgene full sequence | sequence record 293814 | Addgene NGS Result
ATGGCTAGCAAAGGAGAAGAACTTTTCACTGGAGTTGTCCCAATTCTTGTTGAATTAGATGGTGATGTTA
ATGGGCACAAATTTTCTGTCAGTGGAGAGGGTGAAGGTGATGCTACATACGGAAAGCTTACCCTTAAATT
TATTTGCACTACTGGAAAACTACCTGTTCCATGGCCAACACTTGTCACTACTTTCTCTTATGGTGTTCAA
TGCTTTTCCCGTTATCCGGATCATATGAAACGGCATGACTTTTTCAAGAGTGCCATGCCCGAAGGTTATG
TACAGGAACGCACTATATCTTTCAAAGATGACGGGAACTACAAGACGCGTGCTGAAGTCAAGTTTGAAGG
TGATACCCTTGTTAATCGTATCGAGTTAAAAGGTATTGATTTTAAAGAAGATGGAAACATTCTCGGACAC
AAACTCGAGTACAACTATAACTCACACAATGTATACATCACGGCAGACAAACAAAAGAATGGAATCAAAG
CTAACTTCAAAATTCGCCACAACATTGAAGATGGATCCGTTCAACTAGCAGACCATTATCAACAAAATAC
TCCAATTGGCGATGGCCCTGTCCTTTTACCAGACAACCATTACCTGTCGACACAATCTGCCCTTTCGAAA
GATCCCAACGAAAAGCGTGACCACATGGTCCTTCTTGAGTTTGTAACTGCTGCTGGGATTACACATGGCA
TGGATGAGCTCTACAAATAATGAGGATCCCCGGCTTATCGGTCAGTTTCACCTGATTTACGTAAAAACCC
GCTTCGGCGGGTTTTTGCTTTTGGAGGGGCAGAAAGATGAATGACTGTCCACGACGCTATACCCAAAAGA
AAGACGAATTCTCTAGATATCGCTCAATACTGACCATTTAAATCATACCTGACCTCCATAGCAGAAAGTC
AAAAGCCTCCGACCGGAGGCTTTTGACTTGATCGGCACGTAAGAGGTTCCAACTTTCACCATAATGAAAT
AAGATCACTACCGGGCGTATTTTTTGAGTTATCGAGATTTTCAGGAGCTAAGGAAGCTAAAATGAGCCAT
ATTCAACGGGAAACGTCTTGCTCGAGGCCGCGATTAAATTCCAACATGGATGCTGATTTATATGGGTATA
AATGGGCTCGCGATAATGTCGGGCAATCAGGTGCGACAATCTATCGATTGTATGGGAAGCCCGATGCGCC
AGAGTTGTTTCTGAAACATGGCAAAGGTAGCGTTGCCAATGATGTTACAGATGAGATGGTCAGGCTAAAC
TGGCTGACGGAATTTATGCCTCTTCCGACCATCAAGCATTTTATCCGTACTCCTGATGATGCATGGTTAC
TCACCACTGCGATCCCAGGGAAAACAGCATTCCAGGTATTAGAAGAATATCCTGATTCAGGTGAAAATAT
TGTTGATGCGCTGGCAGTGTTCCTGCGCCGGTTGCATTCGATTCCTGTTTGTAATTGTCCTTTTAACGGC
GATCGCGTATTTCGTCTCGCTCAGGCGCAATCACGAATGAATAACGGTTTGGTTGGTGCGAGTGATTTTG
ATGACGAGCGTAATGGCTGGCCTGTTGAACAAGTCTGGAAAGAAATGCATAAGCTTTTGCCATTCTCACC
GGATTCAGTCGTCACTCATGGTGATTTCTCACTTGATAACCTTATTTTTGACGAGGGGAAATTAATAGGT
TGTATTGATGTTGGACGAGTCGGAATCGCAGACCGATACCAGGATCTTGCCATCCTATGGAACTGCCTCG
GTGAGTTTTCTCCTTCATTACAGAAACGGCTTTTTCAAAAATATGGTATTGATAATCCTGATATGAATAA
ATTGCAGTTTCACTTGATGCTCGATGAGTTTTTCTGAGGGCCCAAATGTAATCACCTGGCTCACCTTCGG
GTGGGCCTTTCTGCGTTGCTGGCGTTTTTCCATAGGCTCCGCCCCCCTGACGAGCATCACAAAAATCGAT
GCTCAAGTCAGAGGTGGCGAAACCCGACAGGACTATAAAGATACCAGGCGTTTCCCCCTGGAAGCTCCCT
CGTGCGCTCTCCTGTTCCGACCCTGCCGCTTACCGGATACCTGTCCGCCTTTCTCCCTTCGGGAAGCGTG
GCGCTTTCTCATAGCTCACGCTGTAGGTATCTCAGTTCGGTGTAGGTCGTTCGCTCCAAGCTGGGCTGTG
TGCACGAACCCCCCGTTCAGCCCGACCGCTGCGCCTTATCCGGTAACTATCGTCTTGAGTCCAACCCGGT
AAGACACGACTTATCGCCACTGGCAGCAGCCACTGGTAACAGGATTAGCAGAGCGAGGTATGTAGGCGGT
GCTACAGAGTTCTTGAAGTGGTGGCCTAACTACGGCTACACTAGAAGAACAGTATTTGGTATCTGCGCTC
TGCTGAAGCCAGTTACCTCGGAAAAAGAGTTGGTAGCTCTTGATCCGGCAAACAAACCACCGCTGGTAGC
GGTGGTTTTTTTGTTTGCAAGCAGCAGATTACGCGCAGAAAAAAAGGATCTCAAGAAGATCCTTTGATTT
TCTACCGAAGAAAGGCCCACCCGTGAAGGTGAGCCAGTGAGTTGATTGCAGTCCAGTTACGCTGGAGTCT
GAGGCTCGTCCTGAATGATATCAAGCTTGAATTCGTTGTGCGTAATTGTGCTGATCTCTTATATAGCTGC
TCTCATTATCTCTCTACCCTGAAGTGACTCTCTCACCTGTAAAAATAATATCTCACAGGCTTAATAGTTT
CTTAATACAAAGCCTGTAAAACGTCAGGATAACTTCTGTGTAGGAGGATAATCT
Features (pLannotate 1.2.2; 7 found; start..end, strand, type, name):
      1..720     +  CDS            Cycle 3 GFP: Cycle 3 GFP (Crameri et al., 1996) mammalian codon-optimized
    907..938     +  terminator     tonB terminator: bidirectional E. coli tonB-P14 transcription terminator
    939..1041    +  promoter       cat promoter: promoter of the E. coli cat gene encoding chloramphenicol acetyltransferase
   1042..1855    +  CDS            KanR (fragment): aminoglycoside phosphotransferase; aph(3')-Ia; confers resistance to kanamycin in bacteria or G418 (Geneticin®) in eukaryotes
   1878..1905    +  terminator     T7Te terminator: phage T7 early transcription terminator
   1917..2504    -  rep_origin     ori: high-copy-number ColE1/pMB1/pBR322/pUC origin of replication
   2526..2555    -  terminator     T3Te terminator: phage T3 early transcription terminator
