[The description below was written by a language model from this plasmid's Addgene catalogue record and pLannotate feature annotations shown in this document.]
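Description:
pHCKan-asrp-GFPuv is a small (about 2.8 kb) high-copy bacterial expression plasmid built on the pSMART-HC Kan backbone, made as a reporter for a phosphate-regulated E. coli promoter. It replicates from a ColE1/pUC-type origin and is selected with kanamycin through an aph(3')-Ia aminoglycoside phosphotransferase gene, which the annotation places directly downstream of a cat promoter. As is characteristic of this backbone, the functional units are insulated by transcription terminators: a bidirectional tonB terminator sits between the reporter and the resistance cassette, a T7 early terminator follows the kanamycin gene, and a T3 early terminator flanks the origin. These limit read-through between the insert and the vector's maintenance functions.

The insert, assembled by Gibson cloning, joins the E. coli asr promoter (asrp) to GFPuv, annotated as the Cycle 3 GFP variant, a brighter, UV-excitable form of GFP. The promoter itself was not picked up by the automated feature annotation; in the circular map it presumably lies in the unannotated stretch between the T3 terminator and the start of the GFP coding sequence, but the table does not confirm its boundaries. According to the record, asrp is induced under low-phosphate conditions, so fluorescence reports promoter activity as phosphate is depleted from the medium.

The plasmid belongs to work on the media robustness and scalability of phosphate-regulated promoters for two-stage autoinduction in E. coli, in which expression switches on after a growth phase without an added inducer. The depositor notes that strain DLF_R002 is used for recombinant protein production but is not needed for propagation, for which a standard cloning strain such as DH5alpha suffices.
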