Addgene plasmid #139082: pHCKan-asrp-GFPuv
Purpose: Low phosphate inducible promoter asrp for GFP expression
Depositing lab: Michael Lynch. Depositing organization: Duke University. Publication: Media Robustness and Scalability of Phosphate Regulated Promoters Useful for Two-Stage Autoinduction in E. coli. Moreb EA, Ye Z, Efromson JP, Hennigan JN, Menacho-Melgar R, Lynch MD. ACS Synth Biol. 2020 Jun 19;9(6):1483-1486. doi: 10.1021/acssynbio.0c00182. Epub 2020 May 27. PubMed 32353228.
Backbone
  Vector backbone: pSMART-HC Kan
  Vector type: Bacterial Expression
Growth in bacteria
  Bacterial resistance: Kanamycin, 50 μg/mL
  Growth temperature: 37°C
  Growth strain: DH5alpha ; DLF_R002
  Copy number: High Copy
Gene/Insert
  Gene/Insert name: asrp-GFPuv
  Species: E. coli
  Cloning method: Gibson Cloning
Terms and licenses: Academic/Nonprofit Terms; Industry Terms: Not Available to Industry
Depositor comments: DLF_R002 is used for recombinant protein production. It is not required to propogate the plasmid.
How to cite: pHCKan-asrp-GFPuv was a gift from Michael Lynch (Addgene plasmid # 139082 ; http://n2t.net/addgene:139082 ; RRID:Addgene_139082)
